>Addgene plasmid #45052 | pYX232-mtGFP | depositor partial sequence | sequence record 63130 | mtGFP cassette
AAGCTTATGGCCTCCACTCGTGTCCTCGCCTCTCGCCTGGCCTCCCAGATGGCTGCTTCCGCCAAGGTTG
CCCGCCCTGCTGTCCGCGTTGCTCAGGTCAGCAAGCGCACCATCCAGACTGGCTCCCCCCTCCAGACCCT
CAAGCGCACCCAGATGACCTCCATCGTCAACGCCACCACCCGCCAGGCTTTCCAGAAGCGCGCCTACTCT
TCCGGATCCCCGGGTACCAGATCTATGAGTAAAGGAGAAGAACTTTTCACTGGAGTTGTCCCAATTCTTG
TTGAATTAGATGGTGATGTTAATGGGCACAAATTTTCTGTCAGTGGAGAGGGTGAAGGTGATGCAACATA
CGGAAAACTTACCCTTAAATTTATTTGCACTACTGGAAAACTACCTGTTCCATGGCCAACACTTGTCACT
ACTTTCACTTATGGTGTTCAATGCTTTTCAAGATACCCAGATCATATGAAACAGCATGACTTTTTCAAGA
GTGCCATGCCCGAAGGTTATGTACAGGAAAGAACTATATTTTTCAAAGATGACGGGAACTACAAGACACG
TGCTGAAGTCAAGTTTGAAGGTGATACCCTTGTTAATAGAATCGAGTTAAAAGGTATTGATTTTAAAGAA
GATGGAAACATTCTTGGACACAAATTGGAATACAACTATAACTCACACAATGTATACATCATGGCAGACA
AACAAAAGAATGGAATCAAAGTTAACTTCAAAATTAGACACAACATTGAAGATGGAAGCGTTCAACTAGC
AGACCATTATCAACAAAATACTCCAATTGGCGATGGCCCTGTCCTTTTACCAGACAACCATTACCTGTCC
ACACAATCTGCCCTTTCGAAAGATCCCAACGAAAAGAGAGACCACATGGTCCTTCTTGAGTTTGTAACAG
CTGCTGGGATTACACATGGCATGGATGAACTATACAAATAAGAATTC
