>Addgene plasmid #45052 | pYX232-mtGFP | addgene partial sequence | sequence record 63993 | TRP1-R 5'-cagcatcggaatctagagca-3'
CAAGCCGCAAACTTTCACCAATGGACCAGAACTACCTGTGAAATTAATAACAGACATACTCCAAGCTGCC
TTTGTGTGCTTAATCACGTATACTCACGTGCTCAATAGTCACCAATGCCCTCCCTCTTGGCCCTCTCCTT
TTCTTTTTTCGACCGAATTAATTCTTAATCGGCAAAAAAAGAAAAGCTCCGGATCAAGATTGTACGTAAG
GTGACAAGCTATTTTTCAATAAAGAATATCTTCCACTACTGCCATCTGGCGTCATAACTGCAAAGTACAC
ATATATTACGATGCTGTTCTATTAAATGCTTCCTATATTATATATATAGTAATGTCGTTGATCTATGGTG
CACTCTCAGTACAATCTGCTCTGATGCCGCATAGTTAAGCCAGCCCCGACACCCGCCAACACCCGCTGAC
GCGCCCTGACGGGCTTGTCTGCTCCCGGCATCCGCTTACAGACAAGCTGTGACCGTCTCCGGGAGCTGCA
TGTGTCAGAGGTTTTCACCGTCATCACCGAAACGCGCGAGACGAAAGGGCCTCGTGATACGCCTATTTTT
ATAGGTTAATGTCATGATAATAATGGTTTCTTAGACGTACTAGTGAGAGTGCGGCCGCAGCTTTGAAGAA
AAATGCGCCTTATTCAATCTTTGCTATAAAAAATGGCCCAAAATCTCACATTGGAAGACATTTGATGACC
TCATTTCTTTCAATGAAGGGCCTAACGGAGTTGACTAATGTTGTGGGAAATTGGAGCGATAAGCGTGCTT
CTGCCGTGGCCAGGACAACGTATACTCATCAGATAACAGCAATACCTGATCACTACTTCGCACTAGTTTC
TCGGTACTATGCATATGATCCAATATCAAAGGAAATGATAGCATTGAAGGATGAGACTAATCCAATTGAG
GAGTGGCAGCATATAGAACAGCTAAAGGGTAGTGCTGAAGGAAGCATACGATACCCCGCATGGAATGGGA
TAATATCACAGGAGGTACTAGACTACCTTTCATCCTACATAAATAGACGCATATAAGTACGCATTTA
