>Addgene plasmid #45052 | pYX232-mtGFP | addgene partial sequence | sequence record 63994 | GFPfusionREV 5'-CTCCACTGACAGAAAATTTG-3'
CATCTAATTCAACAAGAATTGGGACAACTCCAGTGAAAAGTTCTTCACCCTTACTCATAGATCTGGTACC
CGGGGATCCGGAAGAGTAGGCGCGCTTCTGGAAAGCCTGGCGGGTGGTGGCGTTGACGATGGAGGTCATC
TGGGTGCGCTTGAGGGTCTGGAGGGGGGAGCCAGTCTGGATGGTGCGCTTGCTGACCTGAGCAACGCGGA
CAGCAGGGCGGGCAACCTTGGCGGAAGCAGCCATCCGGGAGGCCAGGCGAGAGGCGAGGACACGAGTGGA
GGCCATGAATTCCTGTATGTGTTTTTTGTAGTTATAGATTTAAGCAAGAAAAGAATACAAACAAAAAATT
GAAAAAGATTGATTTAGAATTAAAAAGAAAAATATTTACGTAAGAAGGGAAAATAGTAAATGTTGCAAGT
TCACTAAACTCCTAAATTATGCTGCCCTTTATATTCCCTGTTACAGCAGCCGAGCCAAAGGTATATAGGC
TCCTTTGCATTAGCATGCGTAACAAACCACCTGTCAGTTTCAACCGAGGTGGTATCCGAGAGAATTGTGT
GATTGCTTTAATTAATTTCGGAGAATCTCACATGCCACTGAAGATTAAAAACTGGATGCCAGAAAAGGGG
TGTCCAGGTGTAACATCAATAGAGGAAGCTGAAAAGTCTTAGAACGGGTAATCTTCCACCAACCTGATGG
GTTCCTAGATATAATCTCGAAGGGAATAAGTAGGGTGATACCGCAGAAGTGTCTGAATGTATTAAGGTCC
TCACAGTTTAAATCCCGCTCACACTAACGTAGGATTATTATAACTCAAAAAAATGGCATTATTCTAAGTA
AGTTAAATATCCGTAATCTTTAAACACTATGTAGTTAGGTCTCCCTCACAATCAGTCCATTTGGGTAGCA
CGGTCCTCAGGACGTATCTATTGATGGATTCGTCCAGTTCCATCACCATTACGCTCCCGTTAGGAACATT
GG
