[The description below was written by a language model from this plasmid's Addgene catalogue record.]
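Description:
pYX232-mtGFP is a yeast expression plasmid built on the pYX232 backbone and intended for use in Saccharomyces cerevisiae. It behaves as a shuttle vector: it is propagated in E. coli under ampicillin selection, and in yeast it is maintained through the TRP1 auxotrophic marker, which allows transformants of trp1 strains to grow without tryptophan. The record does not state the yeast replication element or the bacterial origin, lists copy number as unknown, and provides no feature table, so the finer architecture of the backbone cannot be described from what is given.

The payload is mtGFP, a mitochondria-targeted green fluorescent protein, placed under the TPI promoter. This is the promoter of the yeast triose phosphate isomerase gene, a glycolytic promoter generally used for strong, largely constitutive expression. The insert was cloned by restriction digestion between an EcoRI site at the 5′ end and a HindIII site at the 3′ end, both of which remain intact. The depositor notes that the separately supplied insert sequence shows these two sites in the opposite order, but that the EcoRI-to-HindIII orientation is correct for this construct. The identity of the mitochondrial targeting presequence and the particular GFP variant are not stated in the record.

According to the associated publication title, the plasmid belongs to a set of mitochondria-targeted GFP tools for studying organelle biogenesis in budding yeast. It is typically used to label mitochondria in living cells for fluorescence microscopy, for example to examine mitochondrial morphology, distribution and inheritance in wild-type and mutant strains.
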