Addgene plasmid #45052: pYX232-mtGFP
Depositing lab: Benedikt Westermann. Depositing organization: Ludwig-Maximilians-Universitaet Muenchen (LMU). Publication: Mitochondria-targeted green fluorescent proteins: convenient tools for the study of organelle biogenesis in Saccharomyces cerevisiae. Westermann B, Neupert W. Yeast. 2000 Nov;16(15):1421-7. 10.1002/1097-0061(200011)16:15<1421::AID-YEA624>3.0.CO;2-U PubMed 11054823.
Backbone
  Vector backbone: pYX232
  Vector type: Yeast Expression
  Selectable markers: TRP1
Growth in bacteria
  Bacterial resistance: Ampicillin, 100 μg/mL
  Growth temperature: 37°C
  Growth strain: DH5alpha
  Copy number: Unknown
Gene/Insert
  Gene/Insert name: mtGFP
  Promoter: TPI
  Cloning method: Restriction Enzyme; 5′ cloning site EcoRI (not destroyed); 3′ cloning site HindIII (not destroyed)
  Sequencing primers: 5′ none; 3′ none
Terms and licenses: Academic/Nonprofit Terms; Industry Terms: Not Available to Industry
Depositor comments: additional information can be found at: http://www.zellbiologie.uni-bayreuth.de/sequences.htm The depositor mtGFP insert seq shows 5' HindIII and a 3' EcoRI, they are actually reversed in this construct, the cloning information displayed is correct.
How to cite: pYX232-mtGFP was a gift from Benedikt Westermann (Addgene plasmid # 45052 ; http://n2t.net/addgene:45052 ; RRID:Addgene_45052)
